>Addgene plasmid #87241 | ACA8-YFPn | addgene full sequence | sequence record 176886 | Addgene NGS Result
TGAGACTTTTCAACAAAGGGTAATATCGGGAAACCTCCTCGGATTCCATTGCCCAGCTATCTGTCACTTC
ATCGAAAGGACAGTAGAAAAGGAAGATGGCTTCTACAAATGCCATCATTGCGATAAAGGAAAGGCTATCG
TTCAAGATGCCTCTACCGACAGTGGTCCCAAAGATGGACCCCCACCCACGAGGAACATCGTGGAAAAAGA
AGACGTTCCAACCACGTCTTCAAAGCAAGTGGATTGATGTGATATCTCCACTGACGTAAGGGATGACGCA
CAATCCCACTATCCTTCGCAAGACCCTTCCTCTATATAAGGAAGTTCATTTCATTTGGAGAGGACCTCGA
GGTCGACGGTATCGATAAGCTTCCCATCAACAAGTTTGTACAAAAAAGCAGGCTACATGACGAGTCTCTT
GAAGTCATCGCCTGGACGACGCCGTGGAGGCGATGTGGAGTCTGGGAAGAGTGAACACGCAGACTCTGAT
AGCGACACTTTCTACATCCCATCGAAGAATGCTTCTATTGAGCGGCTTCAACAGTGGAGAAAAGCTGCAC
TGGTTCTCAATGCGTCCCGGAGATTCCGGTACACCTTGGACTTGAAGAAGGAGCAAGAAACGAGGGAAAT
GAGACAGAAGATCAGAAGTCATGCTCATGCTCTTTTGGCGGCGAATCGTTTTATGGATATGGGACGTGAG
TCAGGAGTTGAAAAAACAACTGGGCCTGCAACTCCGGCTGGTGATTTTGGAATTACTCCTGAACAGCTTG
TGATAATGTCAAAGGATCACAACAGTGGTGCCCTGGAGCAATATGGAGGGACTCAAGGATTGGCCAATTT
GCTCAAGACAAATCCAGAGAAAGGTATCAGTGGCGATGATGATGACTTGCTAAAGCGCAAGACCATTTAT
GGATCAAACACATATCCTCGCAAGAAAGGGAAAGGGTTTCTGAGGTTTCTTTGGGATGCTTGCCATGATC
TCACCTTGATCATTTTAATGGTTGCTGCTGTAGCGTCTTTAGCACTTGGGATAAAAACAGAGGGTATCAA
AGAAGGATGGTATGATGGAGGAAGCATTGCATTTGCTGTGATTCTTGTGATTGTTGTGACGGCTGTCAGT
GACTACAAACAGTCGCTCCAGTTTCAAAACTTGAATGATGAAAAGAGAAACATACATCTGGAGGTGTTAA
GAGGTGGAAGACGAGTGGAGATTTCGATCTATGACATAGTGGTGGGTGATGTCATTCCTCTCAACATTGG
CAATCAGGTTCCTGCTGATGGAGTACTGATATCTGGCCACTCTCTCGCCCTTGATGAATCTAGCATGACT
GGAGAGAGCAAAATTGTTAACAAAGACGCTAACAAGGACCCATTCTTAATGTCTGGCTGTAAAGTGGCAG
ATGGAAATGGTTCTATGCTGGTTACTGGTGTTGGAGTCAACACTGAATGGGGATTGCTGATGGCCAGTAT
TTCTGAAGACAATGGTGAAGAAACTCCCTTGCAGGTGCGCTTAAATGGGGTAGCTACTTTTATTGGTTCA
ATTGGCTTAGCGGTGGCTGCTGCTGTGCTAGTGATTCTTCTGACTCGATATTTCACTGGTCACACTAAAG
ACAATAATGGAGGTCCTCAATTCGTTAAAGGCAAGACAAAAGTCGGTCATGTTATTGATGATGTGGTCAA
AGTCCTTACCGTAGCGGTTACAATTGTCGTAGTGGCAGTGCCTGAGGGTCTTCCTTTGGCTGTTACTTTA
ACCCTTGCCTATTCAATGAGGAAAATGATGGCAGATAAGGCTTTGGTGCGGAGGCTATCTGCTTGCGAGA
CAATGGGCTCTGCCACCACTATTTGCAGCGATAAAACTGGAACACTAACTCTGAATCAGATGACTGTGGT
TGAGTCTTATGCTGGGGGCAAGAAAACAGATACTGAACAATTGCCAGCAACTATCACTTCGCTAGTAGTT
GAAGGAATATCTCAAAACACAACTGGTAGTATTTTTGTCCCAGAGGGTGGAGGTGATTTAGAGTACTCTG
GTTCACCAACAGAAAAGGCCATTCTTGGCTGGGGAGTTAAGCTGGGAATGAATTTCGAGACAGCCCGATC
GCAGTCTTCTATTCTTCATGCTTTTCCATTTAACTCAGAGAAGAAACGTGGTGGTGTTGCTGTAAAAACG
GCTGATGGTGAAGTTCATGTTCACTGGAAAGGAGCTTCTGAAATTGTCCTGGCATCATGCCGAAGCTACA
TCGATGAGGATGGTAATGTGGCACCAATGACTGACGACAAGGCATCGTTTTTCAAGAATGGCATTAATGA
TATGGCTGGAAGAACCTTACGATGTGTTGCACTCGCCTTTAGAACCTATGAGGCTGAAAAGGTCCCAACA
GGCGAAGAGCTCTCAAAGTGGGTACTCCCAGAGGATGATCTTATATTATTAGCTATAGTGGGCATAAAGG
ATCCATGTAGACCAGGAGTCAAAGATTCAGTTGTGTTGTGTCAAAATGCTGGTGTCAAGGTCCGTATGGT
TACTGGTGACAACGTCCAAACTGCCAGGGCTATTGCCTTGGAATGTGGAATACTAAGTTCAGATGCAGAT
CTCTCCGAGCCTACTCTCATTGAAGGAAAATCATTCCGTGAGATGACTGATGCAGAAAGGGACAAGATTA
GTGACAAAATATCGGTTATGGGCCGATCATCTCCCAATGACAAACTTCTGCTGGTACAATCTCTGAGACG
ACAAGGGCATGTTGTTGCTGTCACCGGGGATGGGACAAATGATGCTCCTGCATTGCACGAGGCAGATATT
GGTCTTGCTATGGGAATAGCAGGAACAGAAGTGGCTAAGGAGAGTTCGGACATCATCATCTTGGATGACA
ACTTTGCTTCAGTTGTCAAGGTTGTTCGATGGGGGCGATCAGTGTATGCCAACATTCAGAAGTTCATCCA
ATTTCAGCTCACAGTCAATGTCGCCGCTCTCGTAATTAATGTTGTAGCTGCTATTTCGAGTGGTGACGTT
CCACTTACCGCTGTGCAGCTTCTCTGGGTTAATCTGATAATGGACACTCTTGGAGCATTGGCTTTGGCTA
CTGAACCACCCACTGATCACCTCATGGGGAGGCCTCCAGTTGGCAGAAAAGAACCTCTTATTACCAACAT
CATGTGGAGAAACTTGCTGATCCAGGCTATTTATCAAGTGAGTGTATTGTTAACACTCAATTTCCGAGGC
ATAAGCATACTTGGCCTGGAGCATGAAGTGCATGAACACGCCACTAGAGTGAAGAACACAATAATCTTCA
ACGCCTTTGTTCTCTGCCAAGCTTTCAATGAGTTCAATGCTCGTAAACCAGATGAGAAGAACATCTTCAA
AGGTGTGATCAAGAATCGTCTCTTTATGGGAATAATAGTCATAACTCTTGTGCTCCAGGTTATCATTGTT
GAGTTCCTTGGTAAATTCGCTTCCACGACGAAACTAAACTGGAAGCAATGGCTTATCTGTGTTGGCATCG
GTGTTATCAGTTGGCCTCTTGCTTTGGTCGGGAAATTCATTCCGGTGCCTGCAGCTCCTATAAGCAACAA
ATTGAAAGTACTAAAATTCTGGGGCAAGAAGAAAAATTCTTCTGGAGAAGGTTCACTCCACCCAGCTTTC
TTGTACAAAGTGGTTGATGGGATGGTGAGCAAGGGCGAGGAGCTGTTCACCGGGGTGGTGCCCATCCTGG
TCGAGCTGGACGGCGACGTAAACGGCCACAAGTTCAGCGTGTCCGGCGAGGGCGAGGGCGATGCCACCTA
CGGCAAGCTGACCCTGAAGCTGATCTGCACCACCGGCAAGCTGCCCGTGCCCTGGCCCACCCTCGTGACC
ACCCTGGGCTACGGCCTGCAGTGCTTCGCCCGCTACCCCGACCACATGAAGCAGCACGACTTCTTCAAGT
CCGCCATGCCCGAAGGCTACGTCCAGGAGCGCACCATCTTCTTCAAGGACGACGGCAACTACAAGACCCG
CGCCGAGGTGAAGTTCGAGGGCGACACCCTGGTGAACCGCATCGAGCTGAAGGGCATCGACTTCAAGGAG
GACGGCAACATCCTGGGGCACAAGCTGGAGTACAACTACAACAGCCACAACGTCTATATCATGGCCTAAT
CTAGAGTCCGCAAAAATCACCAGTCTCTCTCTACAAATCTATCTCTCTCTATTTTTCTCCAGAATAATGT
GTGAGTAGTTCCCAGATAAGGGAATTAGGGTTCTTATAGGGTTTCGCTCATGTGTTGAGCATATAAGAAA
CCCTTAGTATGTATTTGTATTTGTAAAATACTTCTATCAATAAAATTTCTAATTCCTAAAACCAAAATCC
AGTGACCGGGCGGCCGCCACCGCGGTGGAGGGGGATCAGATTGTCGTTTCCCGCCTTCAGTTTAAACTAT
CAGTGTTTGACAGGATATATTGGCGGGTAAACCTAAGAGAAAAGAGCGTTTATTAGAATAATCGGATATT
TAAAAGGGCGTGAAAAGGTTTATCCGTTCGTCCATTTGTATGTGTACATCACCGACGAGCAAGGCAAGAC
CGAGCGCCTTTCCGACGCTCACCGGGCTGGTTGCCCTCGCCGCTGGGCTGGCGGCCGTCTATGGCCCTGC
AAACGCGCCAGAAACGCCGTCGAAGCCGTGTGCGAGACACCGGCCGCCGGCGTTGTGGATACCTCGCGGA
AAACTTGGCCCTCACTGACAGATGAGGGGCGGACGTTGACACTTGAGGGGCCGACTCACCCGGCGCGGCG
TTGACAGATGAGGGGCAGGCTCGATTTCGGCCGGCGACGTGGAGCTGGCCAGCCTCGCAAATCGGCGAAA
ACGCCTGATTTTACGCGAGTTTCCCACAGATGATGTGGACAAGCCTGGGGATAAGTGCCCTGCGGTATTG
ACACTTGAGGGGCGCGACTACTGACAGATGAGGGGCGCGATCCTTGACACTTGAGGGGCAGAGTGCTGAC
AGATGAGGGGCGCACCTATTGACATTTGAGGGGCTGTCCACAGGCAGAAAATCCAGCATTTGCAAGGGTT
TCCGCCCGTTTTTCGGCCACCGCTAACCTGTCTTTTAACCTGCTTTTAAACCAATATTTATAAACCTTGT
TTTTAACCAGGGCTGCGCCCTGTGCGCGTGACCGCGCACGCCGAAGGGGGGTGCCCCCCCTTCTCGAACC
CTCCCGGCCCGCTAACGCGGGCCTCCCATCCCCCCAGGGGCTGCGCCCCTCGGCCGCGAACGGCCTCACC
CCAAAAATGGCAGCGCTGGCAGTCCTTGCCATTGCCGGGATCGGGGCAGTAACGGGATGGGCGATCAGCC
CGAAAGCTACCCCTATTTGTTTATTTTTCTAAATACATTCAAATATGTATCCGCTCATGAGACAATAACC
CTGATAAATGCTTCAATAATATTGAAAAAGGAAGAGTATGAGTATTCAACATTTCCGTGTCGCCCTTATT
CCCTTTTTTGCGGCATTTTGCCTTCCTGTTTTTGCTCACCCAGAAACGCTGGTGAAAGTAAAAGATGCTG
AAGATCAGTTGGGTGCACGAGTGGGTTACATCGAACTGGATCTCAACAGCGGTAAGATCCTTGAGAGTTT
TCGCCCCGAAGAACGTTTTCCAATGATGAGCACTTTTAAAGTTCTGCTATGTGGCGCGGTATTATCCCGT
ATTGACGCCGGGCAAGAGCAACTCGGTCGCCGCATACACTATTCTCAGAATGACTTGGTTGAGTACTCAC
CAGTCACAGAAAAGCATCTTACGGATGGCATGACAGTAAGAGAATTATGCAGTGCTGCCATAACCATGAG
TGATAACACTGCGGCCAACTTACTTCTGACAACGATCGGAGGACCGAAGGAGCTAACCGCTTTTTTGCAC
AACATGGGGGATCATGTAACTCGCCTTGATCGTTGGGAACCGGAGCTGAATGAAGCCATACCAAACGACG
AGCGTGACACCACGATGCCTGTAGCAATGGCAACAACGTTGCGCAAACTATTAACTGGCGAACTACTTAC
TCTAGCTTCCCGGCAACAATTAATAGACTGGATGGAGGCGGATAAAGTTGCAGGACCACTTCTGCGCTCG
GCCCTTCCGGCTGGCTGGTTTATTGCTGATAAATCTGGAGCCGGTGAGCGTGGGTCTCGCGGTATCATTG
CAGCACTGGGGCCAGATGGTAAGCCCTCCCGTATCGTAGTTATCTACACGACGGGGAGTCAGGCAACTAT
GGATGAACGAAATAGACAGATCGCTGAGATAGGTGCCTCACTGATTAAGCATTGGTAACTGTCAGACCAA
GTTTACTCATATATACTTTAGATTGATTTAAAACTTCATTTTTAATTTAAAAGGATCTAGGTGAAGATCC
TTTTTGATAATCTCATGACCAAAATCCCTTAACGTGAGTTTTCGTTCCACTGAGCGTCAGACCCCGTAGA
AAAGATCAAAGGATCTTCTTGAGATCCTTTTTTTCTGCGCGTAATCTGCTGCTTGCAAACAAAAAAACCA
CCGCTACCAGCGGTGGTTTGTTTGCCGGATCAAGAGCTACCAACTCTTTTTCCGAAGGTAACTGGCTTCA
GCAGAGCGCAGATACCAAATACTGTTCTTCTAGTGTAGCCGTAGTTAGGCCACCACTTCAAGAACTCTGT
AGCACCGCCTACATACCTCGCTCTGCTAATCCTGTTACCAGTGGCTGCTGCCAGTGGCGATAAGTCGTGT
CTTACCGGGTTGGACTCAAGACGATAGTTACCGGATAAGGCGCAGCGGTCGGGCTGAACGGGGGGTTCGT
GCACACAGCCCAGCTTGGAGCGAACGACCTACACCGAACTGAGATACCTACAGCGTGAGCTATGAGAAAG
CGCCACGCTTCCCGAAGGGAGAAAGGCGGACAGGTATCCGGTAAGCGGCAGGGTCGGAACAGGAGAGCGC
ACGAGGGAGCTTCCAGGGGGAAACGCCTGGTATCTTTATAGTCCTGTCGGGTTTCGCCACCTCTGACTTG
AGCGTCGATTTTTGTGATGCTCGTCAGGGGGGCGGAGCCTATGGAAAAACGCCAGCAACGCGGCCTTTTT
ACGGTTCCTGGCCTTTTGCTGGCCTTTTGCTCACATGGACTCTAGCTAGAGGATCACAGGCAGCAACGCT
CTGTCATCGTTACAATCAACATGCTACCCTCCGCGAGATCATCCGTGTTTCAAACCCGGCAGCTTAGTTG
CCGTTCTTCCGAATAGCATCGGTAACATGAGCAAAGTCTGCCGCCTTACAACGGCTCTCCCGCTGACGCC
GTCCCGGACTGATGGGCTGCCTGTATCGAGTGGTGATTTTGTGCCGAGCTGCCGGTCGGGGAGCTGTTGG
CTGGCTGGTGGCAGGATATATTGTGGTGTAAACAAATTGACGCTTAGACAACTTAATAACACATTGCGGA
CGTTTTTAATGATCGAATACTAACGTCTCTACCAGATATCAGCTTGCATGCCGGTCGATCTAGTAACATA
GATGACACCGCGCGCGATAATTTATCCTAGTTTGCGCGCTATATTTTGTTTTCTATCGCGTATTAAATGT
ATAATTGCGGGACTCTAATCATAAAAACCCATCTCATAAATAACGTCATGCATTACATGTTAATTATTAC
ATGCTTAACGTAATTCAACAGAAATTATATGATAATCATCGCAAGACCGGCAACAGGATTCAATCTTAAG
AAACTTTATTGCCAAATGTTTGAACGATCTGCTTGACTCTAGGGGTCATCAGATTTCGGTGACGGGCAGG
ACCGGACGGGGCGGCACCGGCAGGCTGAAGTCCAGCTGCCAGAAACCCACGTCATGCCAGTTCCCGTGCT
TGAAGCCGGCCGCCCGCAGCATGCCGCGGGGGGCATATCCGAGCGCCTCGTGCATGCGCACGCTCGGGTC
GTTGGGCAGCCCGATGACAGCGACCACGCTCTTGAAGCCCTGTGCCTCCAGGGACTTCAGCAGGTGGGTG
TAGAGCGTGGAGCCCAGTCCCGTCCGCTGGTGGCGGGGGGAGACGTACACGGTCGACTCGGCCGTCCAGT
CGTAGGCGTTGCGTGCCTTCCAGGGACCCGCGTAGGCGATGCCGGCGACCTCGCCGTCCACCTCGGCGAC
GAGCCAGGGATAGCGCTCCCGCAGACGGACGAGGTCGTCCGTCCACTCCTGCGGTTCCTGCGGCTCGGTA
CGGAAGTTGACCGTGCTTGTCTCGATGTAGTGGTTGACGATGGTGCAGACCGCCGGCATGTCCGCCTCGG
TGGCACGGCGGATGTCGGCCGGGCGTCGTTCTGGGCTCATGGTAGATCCCCTCGATCGAGTTGAGAGTGA
ATATGAGACTCTAATTGGATACCGAGGGGAATTTATGGAACGTCAGTGGAGCATTTTTGACAAGAAATAT
TTGCTAGCTGATAGTGACCTTAGGCGACTTTTGAACGCGCAATAATGGTTTCTGACGTATGTGCTTAGCT
CATTAAACTCCAGAAACCCGCGGCTCAGTGGCTCCTTCAACGTTGCGGTTCTGTCAGTTCCAAACGTAAA
ACGGCTTGTCCCGCGTCATCGGCGGGGGTCATAACGTGACTCCCTTAATTCTCCGCTCATGATCAGATTG
TCGTTTCCCGCCTTCGGTTTGGGCGCGCCCGGTTCAGAAGACCAGAGGGCTATTGAGACTTTTCAACAAA
GGGTAATATCGGGAAACCTCCTCGGATTCCATTGCCCAGCTATCTGTCACTTCATCGAAAGGACAGTAGA
AAAGGAAGATGGCTTCTACAAATGCCATCATTGCGATAAAGGAAAGGCTATCGTTCAAGATGCCTCTACC
GACAGTGGTCCCAAAGATGGACCCCCACCCACGAGGAACATCGTGGAAAAAGAAGACGTTCCAACCACGT
CTTCAAAGCAAGTGGATTGATGTGATACATGGTGGAGCACGACACTCTCGTCTACTCCAAGAATATCAAA
GATACAGTCTCAGAAGACCAGAGGGCTAT
Features (pLannotate 1.2.2; 18 found; start..end, strand, type, name):
    345..372     -  misc_feature   MCS (fragment): pBluescript multiple cloning site
    380..404     +  protein_bind   attB1: mutant version of attB; recombination site for the Gateway® BP reaction BP Clonase™
    407..3628    +  CDS            ACA8: ACA8_ARATH - Experimental evidence at protein level: Swiss-Prot protein existence level 1. This magnesium-dependent enzyme catalyzes the hydrolysis of ATP coupled with the translocation of calcium from the cytosol out of the cell. From Arabidopsis thaliana (Mouse-ear cress).
   3630..3654    -  protein_bind   attB2: mutant version of attB; recombination site for the Gateway® BP reaction BP Clonase™
   3662..4117    +  CDS            VN155(I152L): improved N-terminal fragment of mVenus for use in bimolecular fluorescence complementation (BiFC) (Kodama and Hu, 2010)
   4184..4343    +  polyA_signal   CaMV poly(A) signal (fragment): cauliflower mosaic virus polyadenylation signal
   4350..4370    -  misc_feature   MCS (fragment): pBluescript multiple cloning site
   4418..4442    +  misc_feature   RB T-DNA repeat: right border repeat from nopaline C58 T-DNA
   4662..5193    +  rep_origin     oriV: incP origin of replication
   5257..5334    +  CDS            klaC (fragment): KLAC_ECOLX - Also known as telB. Protein predicted: Swiss-Prot protein existence level 4. Belongs to the kla operon, which is associated with cryptic tellurite resistance, and IncW plasmid fertility inhibition. From Escherichia coli.
   5336..5427    +  promoter       AmpR promoter: bla
   5428..6288    +  CDS            AmpR: β-lactamase; bla; confers resistance to ampicillin, carbenicillin, and related antibiotics
   6459..7047    +  rep_origin     ori: high-copy-number ColE1/pMB1/pBR322/pUC origin of replication
   7359..7383    +  misc_feature   LB T-DNA repeat: left border repeat from nopaline C58 T-DNA
   7477..7729    -  terminator     NOS terminator: nopaline synthase terminator and poly(A) signal
   7752..8300    -  CDS            bar: PAT_STRHY - Experimental evidence at protein level: Swiss-Prot protein existence level 1. Inactivates phosphinothricin (PPT) by transfer of an acetyl group from acetyl CoA. Can also acetylate demethylphosphinothricin but not PTT or glutamate. This enzyme is an effector of phosphinothricin tripeptide (PTT or bialaphos) resistance. From Streptomyces hygroscopicus. Introduced by genetic manipulation and expressed in glufosinate-tolerant maize by Dekalb Genetics.
   8342..8521    -  promoter       NOS promoter: nopaline synthase promoter
   8664..345     +  promoter       CaMV 35S promoter (enhanced) (across the origin): cauliflower mosaic virus 35S promoter with a duplicated enhancer region
