[The description below was written by a language model from this plasmid's Addgene catalogue record and pLannotate feature annotations shown in this document.]
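Description:
ACA8-YFPn is a plant binary expression plasmid of about 9 kb, built on the pAMPAT-35S backbone by Gateway cloning, that expresses the Arabidopsis thaliana plasma membrane calcium pump ACA8 (autoinhibited Ca2+-ATPase isoform 8, AT5G57110) fused at its C terminus to the N-terminal half of a yellow fluorescent protein. The ACA8 coding sequence sits between attB1 and attB2 recombination sites left by the Gateway reaction. It is followed in the same orientation by a split-YFP fragment, which the annotation matches to VN155(I152L), an improved N-terminal mVenus fragment designed for bimolecular fluorescence complementation. Transcription is driven by an enhanced CaMV 35S promoter with a duplicated enhancer region and ends at a CaMV polyadenylation signal.

The expression cassette lies within a T-DNA bounded by nopaline-type left and right border repeats. The T-DNA also carries a bar gene (phosphinothricin acetyltransferase) under the NOS promoter and terminator, which gives Basta (glufosinate) resistance for selecting transformed plant tissue. Outside the borders, the backbone carries a high-copy ColE1/pUC-type origin and an ampicillin resistance gene for propagation in E. coli. It also has an incP oriV, a broad-host-range origin of the kind used to maintain binary vectors in Agrobacterium.

The stated purpose is a fluorescence complementation assay. When ACA8-YFPn is co-expressed with a candidate partner fused to the complementary C-terminal YFP fragment, fluorescence is reconstituted only if the two proteins come into close proximity. This reports the interaction and shows where in the plant cell it occurs. The associated publication concerns plasma membrane calcium ATPases in receptor-mediated signalling during plant immunity and development.
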