Addgene plasmid #87241: ACA8-YFPn
Purpose: fluorescence complementation assay
Depositing lab: Silke Robatzek. Depositing organization: Sainsbury Laboratory, Norwich. Publication: Plasma membrane calcium ATPases are important components of receptor-mediated signaling in plant immune responses and development. Frei dit Frey N, Mbengue M, Kwaaitaal M, Nitsch L, Altenbach D, Haweker H, Lozano-Duran R, Njo MF, Beeckman T, Huettel B, Borst JW, Panstruga R, Robatzek S. Plant Physiol. 2012 Jun;159(2):798-809. doi: 10.1104/pp.111.192575. Epub 2012 Apr 25. PubMed 22535420.
Backbone
  Vector backbone: pAMPAT-35S
  Selectable markers: Basta
Growth in bacteria
  Bacterial resistance: Ampicillin, 100 μg/mL
  Growth temperature: 37°C
  Growth strain: DH5alpha
  Copy number: Unknown
Gene/Insert
  Gene/Insert name: ACA8
  Species: A. thaliana (mustard weed)
  Entrez Gene: ACA8 (a.k.a. AT5G57110, ''AUTOINHIBITED CA2+ -ATPASE, ''autoinhibited Ca2+ -ATPase, 'autoinhibited Ca2+ -ATPase, AT-ACA8, AUTOINHIBITED CA2+ -ATPASE, ISOFORM 8, ISOFORM 8'', MUL3.5, MUL3_5, autoinhibited Ca2+ -ATPase, isoform 8, isoform 8', isoform 8'')
  Promoter: 35s
  Tag / fusion protein: YFPn (C terminal on insert)
  Cloning method: Gateway Cloning
  Sequencing primers: 5′ ATGACGCACAATCCCACTATCCTTCGCA; 3′ CATTTGGAGAAGGACCTCGAG
Terms and licenses: Academic/Nonprofit Terms; Industry Terms: Not Available to Industry
How to cite: ACA8-YFPn was a gift from Silke Robatzek (Addgene plasmid # 87241 ; http://n2t.net/addgene:87241 ; RRID:Addgene_87241)
